>Addgene plasmid #104353 | pcDNA3.1/Hygro(-)-B2-TS3 | addgene full sequence | sequence record 201133 | Addgene NGS Result
GACATTGATTATTGACTAGTTATTAATAGTAATCAATTACGGGGTCATTAGTTCATAGCCCATATATGGA
GTTCCGCGTTACATAACTTACGGTAAATGGCCCGCCTGGCTGACCGCCCAACGACCCCCGCCCATTGACG
TCAATAATGACGTATGTTCCCATAGTAACGCCAATAGGGACTTTCCATTGACGTCAATGGGTGGAGTATT
TACGGTAAACTGCCCACTTGGCAGTACATCAAGTGTATCATATGCCAAGTACGCCCCCTATTGACGTCAA
TGACGGTAAATGGCCCGCCTGGCATTATGCCCAGTACATGACCTTATGGGACTTTCCTACTTGGCAGTAC
ATCTACGTATTAGTCATCGCTATTACCATGGTGATGCGGTTTTGGCAGTACATCAATGGGCGTGGATAGC
GGTTTGACTCACGGGGATTTCCAAGTCTCCACCCCATTGACGTCAATGGGAGTTTGTTTTGGCACCAAAA
TCAACGGGACTTTCCAAAATGTCGTAACAACTCCGCCCCATTGACGCAAATGGGCGGTAGGCGTGTACGG
TGGGAGGTCTATATAAGCAGAGCTCTCTGGCTAACTAGAGAACCCACTGCTTACTGGCTTATCGAAATTA
ATACGACTCACTATAGGGAGACCCAAGCTGGCTAGCGCCACCATGCTGGGCCTGCGCCCCCCACTGCTCG
CCCTGGTGGGGCTGCTCTCCCTCGGGTGCGTCCTCTCTCAGGAGTGCACGAAGTTCAAGGTCAGCAGCTG
CCGGGAATGCATCGAGTCGGGGCCCGGCTGCACCTGGTGCCAGAAGCTGAACTTCACAGGGCCGGGGGAT
CCTGACTCCATTCGCTGCGACACCCGGCCACAGCTGCTCATGAGGGGCTGTGCGGCTGACGACATCATGG
ACCCCACAAGCCTCGCTGAAACCCAGGAAGACCACAATGGGGGCCAGAAGCAGCTGTCCCCACAAAAAGT
GACGCTTTACCTGCGACCAGGCCAGGCAGCAGCGTTCAACGTGACCTTCCGGCGGGCCAAGGGCTACCCC
ATCGACCTGTACTATCTGATGGACCTCTCCTACTCCATGCTTGATGACCTCAGGAATGTCAAGAAGCTAG
GTGGCGACCTGCTCCGGGCCCTCAACGAGATCACCGAGTCCGGCCGCATTGGCTTCGGGTCCTTCGTGGA
CAAGACCGTGCTGCCGTTCGTGAACACGCACCCTGATAAGCTGCGAAACCCATGCCCCAACAAGGAGAAA
GAGTGCCAGCCCCCGTTTGCCTTCAGGCACGTGCTGAAGCTGACCAACAACTCCAACCAGTTTCAGACCG
AGGTCGGGAAGCAGCTGATTTCCGGAAACCTGGATGCACCCGAGGGTGGGCTGGACGCCATGATGCAGGT
CGCCGCCTGCCCGGAGGAAATCGGCTGGCGCAACGTCACGCGGCTGCTGGTGTTTGCCACTGATGACGGC
TTCCATTTCGCGGGCGACGGAAAGCTGGGCGCCATCCTGACCCCCAACGACGGCCGCTGTCACCTGGAGG
ACAACTTGTACAAGAGGAGCAACGAATTCGACTACCCATCGGTGGGCCAGCTGGCGCACAAGCTGGCTGA
AAACAACATCCAGCCCATCTTCGCGGTGACCAGTAGGATGGTGAAGACCTACGAGAAACTCACCGAGATC
ATCCCCAAGTCAGCCGTGGGGGAGCTGTCTGAGGACTCCAGCAATGTGGTCCATCTCATTAAGAATGCTT
ACAATAAACTCTCCTCCAGGGTCTTCCTGGATCACAACGCCCTCCCCGACACCCTGAAAGTCACCTACGA
CTCCTTCTGCAGCAATGGAGTGACGCACAGGAACCAGCCCAGAGGTGACTGTGATGGCGTGCAGATCAAT
GTCCCGATCACCTTCCAGGTGAAGGTCACGGCCACAGAGTGCATCCAGGAGCAGTCGTTTGTCATCCGGG
CGCTGGGCTTCACGGACATAGTGACCGTGCAGGTTCTTCCCCAGTGTGAGTGCCGGTGCCGGGACCAGAG
CAGAGACCGCAGCCTCTGCCATGGCAAGGGCTTCTTGGAGTGCGGCATCTGCAGGTGTGACACTGGCTAC
ATTGGGAAAAACTGTGAGTGCCAGACACAGGGCCGGAGCAGCCAGGAGCTGGAAGGAAGCTGCCGGAAGG
ACAACAACTCCATCATCTGCTCAGGGCTGGGGGACTGTGTCTGCGGGCAGTGCCTGTGCCACACCAGCGA
CGTCCCCGGCAAGCTGATATACGGGCAGTACTGCGAGTGTGACACCATCAACTGTGAGCGCTACAACGGC
CAGGTCTGCGGCGGCCCGGGGAGGGGGCTCTGCTTCTGCGGGAAGTGCCGCTGCCACCCGGGCTTTGAGG
GCTCAGCGTGCCAGTGCGAGAGGACCACTGAGGGCTGCCTGAACCCGCGGCGTGTTGAGTGTAGTGGTCG
TGGCCGGTGCCGCTGCAACGTATGCGAGTGCCATTCAGGCTACCAGCTGCCTCTGTGCCAGGAGTGCCCC
GGCTGCCCCTCACCCTGTGGCAAGTACATCTCCTGCGCCGAGTGCCTGAAGTTCGAAAAGGGCCCCTTTG
GGAAGAACTGCAGCGCGGCGTGTCCGGGCCTGCAGCTGTCGAACAACCCCGTGAAGGGCAGGACCTGCAA
GGAGAGGGACTCAGAGGGCTGCTGGGTGGCCTACACGCTGGAGCAGCAGGACGGGATGGACCGCTACCTC
ATCTATGTGGATGAGAGCCGAGAGTGTGTGGCAGGCCCCAACATCGCCGCCATCGTCGGGGGCACCGTGG
CAGGCATCGTGCTGATCGGCATTCTCCTGCTGGTCATCTGGAAGGCTCTGATCCACCTGAGCGACCTCCG
GCAGGCTCAGGCGATGGTGAGCAAGGGCGAGGAGACCACAATGGGCGTAATCAAGCCCGACATGAAGATC
AAGCTGAAGATGGAGGGCAACGTGAATGGCCACGCCTTCGTGATCGAGGGCGAGGGCGAGGGCAAGCCCT
ACGACGGCACCAACACCATCAACCTGGAGGTGAAGGAGGGAGCCCCCCTGCCCTTCTCCTACGACATTCT
GACCACCGCGTTCGCCTACGGCAACAGGGCCTTCACCAAGTACCCCGACGACATCCCCAACTACTTCAAG
CAGTCCTTCCCCGAGGGCTACTCTTGGGAGCGCACCATGACCTTCGAGGACAAGGGCATCGTGAAGGTGA
AGTCCGACATCTCCATGGAGGAGGACTCCTTCATCTACGAGATACACCTCAAGGGCGAGAACTTCCCCCC
CAACGGCCCCGTGATGCAGAAGAAGACCACCGGCTGGGACGCCTCCACCGAGAGGATGTACGTGCGCGAC
GGCGTGCTGAAGGGCGACGTCAAGCACAAGCTGCTGCTGGAGGGCGGCGGCCACCACCGCGTTGACTTCA
AGACCATCTACAGGGCCAAGAAGGCGGTGAAGCTGCCCGACTATCACTTTGTGGACCACCGCATCGAGAT
CCTGAACCACGACAAGGACTACAACAAGGTGACCGTTTACGAGAGCGCCGTGGCCCGCAACTCCACCGAC
GGCATGGACGAGCTGTACAAGGGGCCAGGTGGTGCAGGGCCAGGTGGTGCAGGGCCAGGTGGTGCAGGGC
CAGGTGGTGCAGGGCCCGGTGGTGCAGGTCCAGGTGGTGCAGGTCCAGGTGGTGCAGGTCCAGGTGGTGC
TATGGTGAGCAAGGGCGAGGAGCTGTTCACCGGGGTGGTGCCCATCCTGGTCGAGCTGGACGGCGACGTA
AACGGCCACAAGTTCAGCGTGTCCGGCGAGGGCGAGGGCGATGCCACCTACGGCAAGCTGACCCTGAAGC
TGATCTGCACCACCGGCAAGCTGCCCGTGCCCTGGCCCACCCTCGTGACCACCCTGGGCTACGGCCTGCA
GTGCTTCGCCCGCTACCCCGACCACATGAAGCAGCACGACTTCTTCAAGTCCGCCATGCCCGAAGGCTAC
GTCCAGGAGCGCACCATCTTCTTCAAGGACGACGGCAACTACAAGACCCGCGCCGAGGTGAAGTTCGAGG
GCGACACCCTGGTGAACCGCATCGAGCTGAAGGGCATCGACTTCAAGGAGGACGGCAACATCCTGGGGCA
CAAGCTGGAGTACAACTACAACAGCCACAACGTCTATATCACCGCCGACAAGCAGAAGAACGGCATCAAG
GCCAACTTCAAGATCCGCCACAACATCGAGGACGGCGGCGTGCAGCTCGCCGACCACTACCAGCAGAACA
CCCCCATCGGCGACGGCCCCGTGCTGCTGCCCGACAACCACTACCTGAGCTACCAGTCCAAACTGAGCAA
AGACCCCAACGAGAAGCGCGATCACATGGTCCTGCTGGAGTTCGTGACCGCCGCCGGGATCACTCTCGGC
ATGGACGAGCTGTACAAGGCTCAAGCACAAAGCGACCTCCGGGAGTACAGGCGCTTTGAGAAGGAGAAGC
TCAAGTCCCAGTGGAACAATGATAATCCCCTTTTCAAGAGCGCCACCACGACGGTCATGAACCCCAAGTT
TGCTGAGAGTTAGTAAAAGCTTAAGTTTAAACCGCTGATCAGCCTCGACTGTGCCTTCTAGTTGCCAGCC
ATCTGTTGTTTGCCCCTCCCCCGTGCCTTCCTTGACCCTGGAAGGTGCCACTCCCACTGTCCTTTCCTAA
TAAAATGAGGAAATTGCATCGCATTGTCTGAGTAGGTGTCATTCTATTCTGGGGGGTGGGGTGGGGCAGG
ACAGCAAGGGGGAGGATTGGGAAGACAATAGCAGGCATGCTGGGGATGCGGTGGGCTCTATGGCTTCTGA
GGCGGAAAGAACCAGCTGGGGCTCTAGGGGGTATCCCC
[124 nt withheld, positions 4869-4992]
C
[91 nt withheld, positions 4994-5084]
A
[49 nt withheld, positions 5086-5134]
CCTTTGACGTTGGAGTCCACGTTCTTT
[37 nt withheld, positions 5162-5198]
ACCCTATCTCGGTCTATTCTTTTGATTTATAAGGGATTTTGCCGATTTCGGCCTATTGGTTAAAAAATGA
GCTGATTTAACAAAAATTTAACGCGAATTAATTCTGTGGAATGTGTGTCAGTTAGGGTGTGGAAAGTCCC
CAGGCTCCCCAGCAGGCAGAAGTATGCAAAGCATGCATCTCAATTAGTCAGCAACCAGGTGTGGAAAGTC
CCCAGGCTCCCCAGCAGGCAGAAGTATGCAAAGCATGCATCTCAATTAGTCAGCAACCATAGTCCCGCCC
CTAACTCCGCCCATCCCGCCCCTAACTCCGCCCAGTTCCGCCCATTCTCCGCCCCATGGCTGACTAATTT
TTTTTATTTATGCAGAGGCCGAGGCCGCCTCTGCCTCTGAGCTATTCCAGAAGTAGTGAGGAGGCTTTTT
TGGAGGCCTAGGCTTTTGCAAAAAGCTCCCGGGAGCTTGTATATCCATTTTCGGATCTGATCAGCACGTG
ATGAAAAAGCCTGAACTCACCGCGACGTCTGTCGAGAAGTTTCTGATCGAAAAGTTCGACAGCGTCTCCG
ACCTGATGCAGCTCTCGGAGGGCGAAGAATCTCGTGCTTTCAGCTTCGATGTAGGAGGGCGTGGATATGT
CCTGCGGGTAAATAGCTGCGCCGATGGTTTCTACAAAGATCGTTATGTTTATCGGCACTTTGCATCGGCC
GCGCTCCCGATTCCGGAAGTGCTTGACATTGGGGAATTCAGCGAGAGCCTGACCTATTGCATCTCCCGCC
GTGCACAGGGTGTCACGTTGCAAGACCTGCCTGAAACCGAACTGCCCGCTGTTCTGCAGCCGGTCGCGGA
GGCCATGGATGCGATCGCTGCGGCCGATCTTAGCCAGACGAGCGGGTTCGGCCCATTCGGACCGCAAGGA
ATCGGTCAATACACTACATGGCGTGATTTCATATGCGCGATTGCTGATCCCCATGTGTATCACTGGCAAA
CTGTGATGGACGACACCGTCAGTGCGTCCGTCGCGCAGGCTCTCGATGAGCTGATGCTTTGGGCCGAGGA
CTGCCCCGAAGTCCGGCACCTCGTGCACGCGGATTTCGGCTCCAACAATGTCCTGACGGACAATGGCCGC
ATAACAGCGGTCATTGACTGGAGCGAGGCGATGTTCGGGGATTCCCAATACGAGGTCGCCAACATCTTCT
TCTGGAGGCCGTGGTTGGCTTGTATGGAGCAGCAGACGCGCTACTTCGAGCGGAGGCATCCGGAGCTTGC
AGGATCGCCGCGGCTCCGGGCGTATATGCTCCGCATTGGTCTTGACCAACTCTATCAGAGCTTGGTTGAC
GGCAATTTCGATGATGCAGCTTGGGCGCAGGGTCGATGCGACGCAATCGTCCGATCCGGAGCCGGGACTG
TCGGGCGTACACAAATCGCCCGCAGAAGCGCGGCCGTCTGGACCGATGGCTGTGTAGAAGTACTCGCCGA
TAGTGGAAACCGACGCCCCAGCACTCGTCCGAGGGCAAAGGAATAGCACGTGCTACGAGATTTCGATTCC
ACCGCCGCCTTCTATGAAAGGTTGGGCTTCGGAATCGTTTTCCGGGACGCCGGCTGGATGATCCTCCAGC
GCGGGGATCTCATGCTGGAGTTCTTCGCCCACCCCAACTTGTTTATTGCAGCTTATAATGGTTACAAATA
AAGCAATAGCATCACAAATTTCACAAATAAAGCATTTTTTTCACTGCATTCTAGTTGTGGTTTGTCCAAA
CTCATCAATGTATCTTATCATGTCTGTATACCGTCGACCTCTAGCTAGAGCTTGGCGTAATCATGGTCAT
AGCTGTTTCCTGTGTGAAATTGTTATCCGCTCACAATTCCACACAACATACGAGCCGGAAGCATAAAGTG
TAAAGCCTGGGGTGCCTAATGAGTGAGCTAACTCACATTAATTGCGTTGCGCTCACTGCCCGCTTTCCAG
TCGGGAAACCTGTCGTGCCAGCTGCATTAATGAATCGGCCAACGCGCGGGGAGAGGCGGTTTGCGTATTG
GGCGCTCTTCCGCTTCCTCGCTCACTGACTCGCTGCGCTCGGTCGTTCGGCTGCGGCGAGCGGTATCAGC
TCACTCAAAGGCGGTAATACGGTTATCCACAGAATCAGGGGATAACGCAGGAAAGAACATGTGAGCAAAA
GGCCAGCAAAAGGCCAGGAACCGTAAAAAGGCCGCGTTGCTGGCGTTTTTCCATAGGCTCCGCCCCCCTG
ACGAGCATCACAAAAATCGACGCTCAAGTCAGAGGTGGCGAAACCCGACAGGACTATAAAGATACCAGGC
GTTTCCCCCTGGAAGCTCCCTCGTGCGCTCTCCTGTTCCGACCCTGCCGCTTACCGGATACCTGTCCGCC
TTTCTCCCTTCGGGAAGCGTGGCGCTTTCTCATAGCTCACGCTGTAGGTATCTCAGTTCGGTGTAGGTCG
TTCGCTCCAAGCTGGGCTGTGTGCACGAACCCCCCGTTCAGCCCGACCGCTGCGCCTTATCCGGTAACTA
TCGTCTTGAGTCCAACCCGGTAAGACACGACTTATCGCCACTGGCAGCAGCCACTGGTAACAGGATTAGC
AGAGCGAGGTATGTAGGCGGTGCTACAGAGTTCTTGAAGTGGTGGCCTAACTACGGCTACACTAGAAGAA
CAGTATTTGGTATCTGCGCTCTGCTGAAGCCAGTTACCTTCGGAAAAAGAGTTGGTAGCTCTTGATCCGG
CAAACAAACCACCGCTGGTAGCGGTGGTTTTTTTGTTTGCAAGCAGCAGATTACGCGCAGAAAAAAAGGA
TCTCAAGAAGATCCTTTGATCTTTTCTACGGGGTCTGACGCTCAGTGGAACGAAAACTCACGTTAAGGGA
TTTTGGTCATGAGATTATCAAAAAGGATCTTCACCTAGATCCTTTTAAATTAAAAATGAAGTTTTAAATC
AATCTAAAGTATATATGAGTAAACTTGGTCTGACAGTTACCAATGCTTAATCAGTGAGGCACCTATCTCA
GCGATCTGTCTATTTCGTTCATCCATAGTTGCCTGACTCCCCGTCGTGTAGATAACTACGATACGGGAGG
GCTTACCATCTGGCCCCAGTGCTGCAATGATACCGCGAGACCCACGCTCACCGGCTCCAGATTTATCAGC
AATAAACCAGCCAGCCGGAAGGGCCGAGCGCAGAAGTGGTCCTGCAACTTTATCCGCCTCCATCCAGTCT
ATTAATTGTTGCCGGGAAGCTAGAGTAAGTAGTTCGCCAGTTAATAGTTTGCGCAACGTTGTTGCCATTG
CTACAGGCATCGTGGTGTCACGCTCGTCGTTTGGTATGGCTTCATTCAGCTCCGGTTCCCAACGATCAAG
GCGAGTTACATGATCCCCCATGTTGTGCAAAAAAGCGGTTAGCTCCTTCGGTCCTCCGATCGTTGTCAGA
AGTAAGTTGGCCGCAGTGTTATCACTCATGGTTATGGCAGCACTGCATAATTCTCTTACTGTCATGCCAT
CCGTAAGATGCTTTTCTGTGACTGGTGAGTACTCAACCAAGTCATTCTGAGAATAGTGTATGCGGCGACC
GAGTTGCTCTTGCCCGGCGTCAATACGGGATAATACCGCGCCACATAGCAGAACTTTAAAAGTGCTCATC
ATTGGAAAACGTTCTTCGGGGCGAAAACTCTCAAGGATCTTACCGCTGTTGAGATCCAGTTCGATGTAAC
CCACTCGTGCACCCAACTGATCTTCAGCATCTTTTACTTTCACCAGCGTTTCTGGGTGAGCAAAAACAGG
AAGGCAAAATGCCGCAAAAAAGGGAATAAGGGCGACACGGAAATGTTGAATACTCATACTCTTCCTTTTT
CAATATTATTGAAGCATTTATCAGGGTTATTGTCTCATGAGCGGATACATATTTGAATGTATTTAGAAAA
ATAAACAAATAGGGGTTCCGCGCACATTTCCCCGAAAAGTGCCACCTGACGTCGACGGATCGGGAGATCT
CCCGATCCCCTATGGTGCACTCTCAGTACAATCTGCTCTGATGCCGCATAGTTAAGCCAGTATCTGCTCC
CTGCTTGTGTGTTGGAGGTCGCTGAGTAGTGCGCGAGCAAAATTTAAGCTACAACAAGGCAAGGCTTGAC
CGACAATTGCATGAAGAATCTGCTTAGGGTTAGGCGTTTTGCGCTGCTTCGCGATGTACGGGCCAGATAT
ACGCGTT
Features (pLannotate 1.2.2; 23 found; start..end, strand, type, name):
      1..380     +  enhancer       CMV enhancer: human cytomegalovirus immediate early enhancer
    381..584     +  promoter       CMV promoter: human cytomegalovirus (CMV) immediate early promoter
    580..613     +  LTR            5' LTR (truncated) (fragment): truncated 5' long terminal repeat (LTR) from HIV-1
    629..647     +  promoter       T7 promoter: promoter for bacteriophage T7 RNA polymerase
    673..2874    +  CDS            ITGB2: ITB2_HUMAN - Also known as CD18, MFI7. Experimental evidence at protein level: Swiss-Prot protein existence level 1. Integrin ITGAL/ITGB2 is a receptor for ICAM1, ICAM2, ICAM3 and ICAM4. Integrin ITGAL/ITGB2 is also a receptor for the secreted form of ubiquitin-like protein ISG15; the interaction is mediated by ITGAL (PubMed:29100055). Integrins ITGAM/ITGB2 and ITGAX/ITGB2 are receptors for the iC3b fragment of the third complement component and for fibrinogen. Integrin ITGAX/ITGB2 recognizes the sequence G-P-R in fibrinogen alpha-chain. Integrin ITGAM/ITGB2 recognizes P1 and P2 peptides of fi
   2884..3591    +  CDS            mTFP1: mTFP1 is a basic (constitutively fluorescent) cyan fluorescent protein published in 2006, derived from Clavularia sp.. It has low acid sensitivity.
   3712..4428    +  CDS            mVenus: mVenus is a basic (constitutively fluorescent) yellow fluorescent protein published in 2006, derived from Aequorea victoria. It is reported to be a rapidly-maturing monomer with moderate acid sensitivity.
   4420..4560    +  CDS            ITGB2 (fragment): ITB2_BOVIN - Also known as CD18. Experimental evidence at protein level: Swiss-Prot protein existence level 1. Integrin ITGAL/ITGB2 is a receptor for ICAM1, ICAM2, ICAM3 and ICAM4. Integrin ITGAL/ITGB2 is also a receptor for the secreted form of ubiquitin-like protein ISG15; the interaction is mediated by ITGAL. Integrins ITGAM/ITGB2 and ITGAX/ITGB2 are receptors for the iC3b fragment of the third complement component and for fibrinogen. Integrin ITGAX/ITGB2 recognizes the sequence G-P-R in fibrinogen alpha-chain. Integrin ITGAM/ITGB2 recognizes P1 and P2 peptides of fibrinogen gamma chain. In
   4599..4823    +  polyA_signal   bGH poly(A) signal: bovine growth hormone polyadenylation signal
   4827..4848    +  promoter       SV40 promoter (fragment): SV40 enhancer and early promoter
   4869..5297    +  rep_origin     f1 ori (sequence partly withheld): f1 bacteriophage origin of replication; arrow indicates direction of (+) strand synthesis
   5311..5640    +  promoter       SV40 promoter: SV40 enhancer and early promoter
   5689..6714    +  CDS            HygR: aminoglycoside phosphotransferase from E. coli; aph(4)-Ia; confers resistance to hygromycin
   6724..6849    +  CDS            ble (fragment): BLE_KLEPN - Experimental evidence at protein level: Swiss-Prot protein existence level 1. Binding protein with a strong affinity to the bleomycin family of antibiotics. Binds to CL990; an antimitotic-antibiotic compound. From Klebsiella pneumoniae.
   6844..6965    +  polyA_signal   SV40 poly(A) signal: SV40 polyadenylation signal
   7038..7054    -  protein_bind   lac operator: The lac repressor binds to the lac operator to inhibit transcription in E. coli. This inhibition can be relieved by adding lactose or isopropyl-β-D-thiogalactopyranoside (IPTG). lac repressor encoded by lacI
   7062..7092    -  promoter       lac promoter: promoter for the E. coli lac operon
   7107..7128    -  protein_bind   CAP binding site: CAP binding activates transcription in the presence of cAMP. E. coli catabolite activator protein
   7141..7233    -  CDS            lacI (fragment): lac repressor; lacI; The lac repressor binds to the lac operator to inhibit transcription in E. coli. This inhibition can be relieved by adding lactose or isopropyl-β-D-thiogalactopyranoside (IPTG).
   7416..8004    -  rep_origin     ori: high-copy-number ColE1/pMB1/pBR322/pUC origin of replication
   8175..9035    -  CDS            AmpR: β-lactamase; bla; confers resistance to ampicillin, carbenicillin, and related antibiotics
   9036..9140    -  promoter       AmpR promoter: bla
   9199..9251    -  misc_feature   bom (fragment): basis of mobility region from pBR322
