[The description below was written by a language model from this plasmid's Addgene catalogue record and pLannotate feature annotations shown in this document.]
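Description:
pcDNA3.1/Hygro(-)-B2-TS3 is a mammalian expression plasmid of about 9.4 kb, built on the pcDNA3.1/Hygro(-) backbone, that encodes a human integrin β2 (ITGB2, CD18) tension sensor. It is propagated in E. coli through a high-copy ColE1/pUC-type origin with ampicillin selection (AmpR under its own bla promoter). An f1 origin is also present. For selection in mammalian cells, an SV40 early promoter drives a hygromycin resistance gene terminated by an SV40 polyadenylation signal. Small annotated fragments (lac promoter/operator, lacI, ble, bom, a short HIV-1 LTR match) appear to be backbone remnants rather than functional parts of the design.

The expression cassette runs from the CMV enhancer and immediate-early promoter, with a T7 promoter just downstream, to a bGH polyadenylation signal. The insert was cloned between NheI and HindIII sites. The reading frame begins with ITGB2; the record notes residues 1–733. This is followed by the cyan fluorescent protein mTFP1, an unannotated gap of roughly 120 bp, the yellow fluorescent protein mVenus, and then a short C-terminal ITGB2 segment. The annotation tool matched that last segment to the bovine orthologue, although the record lists the insert as human. The fluorophore pair is therefore inserted within the integrin rather than fused to its end. mTFP1 and mVenus are a common FRET donor–acceptor pair, so this layout fits a sensor in which mechanical load across the β2 subunit changes energy transfer between them, though the record does not identify the linker between them.

The associated work concerns actin-dependent force and integrin activation during T-cell migration. The depositor notes that the plasmid is identical to another deposited construct, b2-TS3.
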