Addgene plasmid #104353: pcDNA3.1/Hygro(-)-B2-TS3
Purpose: Expresses human beta 2 integrin tension sensor
Depositing lab: Pontus Nordenfelt & Timothy Springer. Depositing organization: Boston Children's Hospital. Publication: Coordinated integrin activation by actin-dependent force during T-cell migration. Nordenfelt P, Elliott HL, Springer TA. Nat Commun. 2016 Oct 10;7:13119. doi: 10.1038/ncomms13119. PubMed 27721490.
Backbone
  Vector backbone: pcDNA3.1/Hygro(-)
  Backbone size w/o insert (bp): 5596
  Total vector size (bp): 9403
  Vector type: Mammalian Expression
  Selectable markers: Hygromycin
Growth in bacteria
  Bacterial resistance: Ampicillin, 100 μg/mL
  Growth temperature: 37°C
  Growth strain: DH5alpha
  Copy number: High Copy
Gene/Insert
  Gene/Insert name: Human integrin b2 with tension sensor (alt name: ITGB2)
  Species: H. sapiens (human)
  Insert size (bp): 3891
  Mutation: AA1-733 ITGB2 present
  Entrez Gene: ITGB2 (a.k.a. CD18, LAD, LCAMB, LFA-1, MAC-1, MF17, MFI7)
  Promoter: CMV
  Cloning method: Restriction Enzyme; 5′ cloning site NheI (unknown if destroyed); 3′ cloning site HindIII (unknown if destroyed)
  Sequencing primers: 5′ CMV_Fwd; 3′ BGH_rev
Terms and licenses: Academic/Nonprofit Terms; Industry Terms: Not Available to Industry
Depositor comments: This plasmid is identical to Plasmid 103877: b2-TS3 (https://www.addgene.org/103877/)
How to cite: pcDNA3.1/Hygro(-)-B2-TS3 was a gift from Pontus Nordenfelt & Timothy Springer (Addgene plasmid # 104353 ; http://n2t.net/addgene:104353 ; RRID:Addgene_104353)
